>Addgene plasmid #32834 | HA-sav | addgene partial sequence | sequence record 151937 | CMV-F 5'-CGCAAATGGGCGGTAGGCGTG-3'
TAGCAGAGCTCTCTGGCTACTAGAGAACCCACTGCTTACTGGCTTATCGAAATTAATACGACTCACTATA
GGGAGACCCAAGCTTGCCATGGCCTACCCATACGATGTTCCTGACTATGCGGGCTATCCCTATGACGTCC
CGGACTATGCAGGATCCTATCCATATGACGTTCCAGATTACGCTGCTCAGTGCGGCCGCATGCTGTCCCG
AAAGAAAACCAAAAACGAAGTGTCCAAGCCGGCCGAGGTGCAGGGGAAGTACGTGAAGAAGGAGACGTCG
CCTCTGCTTCGGAATCTTATGCCTTCATTCATCCGGCATGGTCCAACAATTCCAAGACGAACTGATATCT
GTCTTCCAGATTCAAGCCCTAATGCCTTTTCAACTTCTGGAGATGTAGTTTCAAGAAACCAGAGTTTCCT
TAGAACTCCAATTCAAAGAACACCTCATGAAATAATGAGAAGAGAAAGCAACAGATTATCTGCACCTTCT
TATCTTGCCAGAAGTCTAGCAGATGTCCCTAGAGAGTATGGTTCTTCTCAGTCATTTGTAACGGAAGTTA
GTTTTGCTGTTGAAAATGGAGACTCTGGTTCCCGATATTATTATTCAGACAATTTTTTTGATGGTCAGAG
AAAGCGGCCACTTGGAGATCGTGCACATGAAGACTACAGATATTATGAATACAACCATGATCTCTTCCAA
AGAATGCCACAGAATCAGGGGAGGCATGCTTCAGGTATTGGGAGAGTTGCTGCTACATCTTTAGGAAATT
TGACTAACCATGGTTCTGAAGATTTACCCCTTCCTCCTGGCTGGTCTGTGGACTGGACAATGAGAGGGAG
AAAATATTATATAGATCATAACACAAATACAACTCACTGGAGCCATCCTCTTGAGCGAGAAGGACTTCCT
CCTGGATGGGAACGAGTTGAGTCATCCGAATTTGGAACCTATTATGTAGATCACACAAATAAGAAGGCCC
AATACAGGC
