[The description below was written by a language model from this plasmid's Addgene catalogue record.]
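Description:
HA-sav is a mammalian expression plasmid built on pcDNA3-HA, a lab-modified derivative of pcDNA3 of about 5.4 kb before the insert is added. It carries the human SAV1 coding sequence (Salvador, also known as WW45 or WWP4). It is propagated in E. coli under ampicillin selection. The record lists the copy number as unknown, and no feature table is provided, so other backbone elements such as the bacterial origin or any mammalian selection marker are not documented here. The listed reverse sequencing primer, BGH-rev, suggests a bovine growth hormone polyadenylation region downstream of the insert, as is usual for pcDNA3-type vectors.

Expression is driven by the CMV promoter, a strong constitutive viral promoter suited to transient transfection of mammalian cell lines. The backbone supplies an HA epitope tag that is fused to the N terminus of the Sav protein, so the product can be detected or pulled down with anti-HA antibodies by western blotting, immunoprecipitation or immunofluorescence. The insert was introduced by restriction cloning, but the sites used are not recorded, nor is the insert size.

SAV1 encodes a WW-domain scaffold protein that partners with the MST kinases in the Hippo signalling pathway. The plasmid is associated with work on how this pathway inactivates the YAP oncoprotein during cell contact inhibition and tissue growth control. It is therefore typically used to overexpress tagged Sav, alone or with other Hippo pathway components, to study protein interactions, kinase activation and YAP regulation in cultured cells.
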