Addgene plasmid #32834: HA-sav
Depositing lab: Kunliang Guan. Depositing organization: University of California, San Diego (UCSD). Publication: Inactivation of YAP oncoprotein by the Hippo pathway is involved in cell contact inhibition and tissue growth control. Zhao B, Wei X, Li W, Udan RS, Yang Q, Kim J, Xie J, Ikenoue T, Yu J, Li L, Zheng P, Ye K, Chinnaiyan A, Halder G, Lai ZC, Guan KL. Genes Dev. 2007 Nov 1. 21(21):2747-61. 10.1101/gad.1602907 PubMed 17974916.
Backbone
  Vector backbone: pcDNA3-HA
  Backbone manufacturer: Guan lab
  Backbone size w/o insert (bp): 5400
  Vector type: Mammalian Expression
Growth in bacteria
  Bacterial resistance: Ampicillin, 100 μg/mL
  Growth temperature: 37°C
  Growth strain: DH5alpha
  Copy number: Unknown
Gene/Insert
  Gene/Insert name: Sav (alt name: Salvador)
  Species: H. sapiens (human)
  Entrez Gene: SAV1 (a.k.a. SAV, WW45, WWP4)
  Promoter: CMV
  Tag / fusion protein: HA (N terminal on backbone)
  Cloning method: Restriction Enzyme; 5′ cloning site NA (unknown if destroyed); 3′ cloning site NA (unknown if destroyed)
  Sequencing primers: 5′ CMV-F; 3′ BGH-rev
Terms and licenses: Academic/Nonprofit Terms; Industry Terms: Not Available to Industry
How to cite: HA-sav was a gift from Kunliang Guan (Addgene plasmid # 32834 ; http://n2t.net/addgene:32834 ; RRID:Addgene_32834)
